Addgene plasmid #64651: 4QT6
Purpose: Bacterial expression for structure determination; may not be full ORF
Depositing lab: Cheryl Arrowsmith. Depositing organization: University of Toronto.
Backbone
  Vector backbone: pET28-MHL
  Vector type: Bacterial Expression
Growth in bacteria
  Bacterial resistance: Kanamycin, 50 μg/mL
  Growth temperature: 37°C
  Growth strain: DH5alpha
  Copy number: High Copy
Gene/Insert
  Gene/Insert name: HERC1:YTC014-A04:C231700 (alt name: HERC1)
  Species: H. sapiens (human)
  Mutation: See comments
  Entrez Gene: HERC1 (a.k.a. MDFPMR, p532, p619)
  Promoter: T7
  Tag / fusion protein: 6xHis (N terminal on backbone)
  Cloning method: Unknown
  Sequencing primers: 5′ T7; 3′ T7 Terminator
Terms and licenses: Academic/Nonprofit Terms; Industry Terms: Not Available to Industry
How to cite: 4QT6 was a gift from Cheryl Arrowsmith (Addgene plasmid # 64651 ; http://n2t.net/addgene:64651 ; RRID:Addgene_64651)
