[The description below was written by a language model from this plasmid's Addgene catalogue record.]
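Description:
4QT6 is a bacterial expression plasmid built on the pET28-MHL backbone, made to produce a fragment of human HERC1 for structure determination. The construct name has the format of a structural database accession code, although the record does not explicitly link it to a deposited structure. It is maintained in E. coli under kanamycin selection and is listed as high copy, with DH5alpha given as the propagation strain. No feature table accompanies the record, so the origin of replication and other backbone elements are not itemised.

The insert derives from HERC1 (also known as p532 or p619). The record cautions that it may not represent the full open reading frame, which fits the usual practice in structural biology of expressing a defined domain or truncated region rather than a whole, very large protein. The exact residue boundaries are not stated, and the mutation field only refers to comments that are not included here, so any sequence differences from the reference gene cannot be specified. Expression is driven by the T7 promoter, which requires a host strain supplying T7 RNA polymerase, and the listed 3′ sequencing primer implies a T7 terminator downstream of the insert. The backbone contributes an N-terminal 6xHis tag, which allows the recombinant protein to be purified by immobilised metal affinity chromatography. The cloning method is recorded as unknown.

The plasmid is intended for overexpression and purification of the HERC1 fragment for crystallography or related structural and biophysical work.
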