>Addgene plasmid #64651 | 4QT6 | depositor partial sequence | sequence record 108733 | Insert DNA Sequence
TTTGACCCGGAGAAAGCTCAGTGTTGCCTAGTGGAGAATGGACAGATTTTAACTCACGGCAGTGGAGGGA
AAGGATATGGATTGGCATCTACAGGAGTAACTTCTGGGTGCTATCAGTGGAAGTTTTATATTGTGAAGGA
AAACAGAGGTAATGAAGGCACGTGTGTTGGAGTTTCTCGCTGGCCAGTACATGACTTTAATCACCGCACT
ACCTCGGATATGTGGCTCTATAGGGCCTACAGTGGTAACCTCTATCACAATGGAGAACAGACTCTCACAT
TGTCCAGCTTTACTCAAGGAGATTTCATTACCTGTGTGTTAGACATGGAAGCCAGGACCATTTCTTTTGG
GAAAAATGGAGAGGAACCCAAATTAGCTTTTGAAGATGTGGATGCAGCAGAGTTGTACCCATGTGTGATG
TTCTATAGTAGCAATCCAGGGGAAAAGGTGAAAATTTGTGATATGCAGATGCGT
