>Addgene plasmid #64651 | 4QT6 | addgene partial sequence | sequence record 110933 | T7 5'-TAATACGACTCACTATAGGG-3'
AGATATACCATGCATCATCATCATCATCACAGCAGCGGCAGAGAAAACTTGTATTTCCAGGGCTTTGACC
CGGAGAAAGCTCAGTGTTGCCTAGTGGAGAATGGACAGATTTTAACTCACGGCAGTGGAGGGAAAGGATA
TGGATTGGCATCTACAGGAGTAACTTCTGGGTGCTATCAGTGGAAGTTTTATATTGTGAAGGAAAACAGA
GGTAATGAAGGCACGTGTGTTGGAGTTTCTCGCTGGCCAGTACATGACTTTAATCACCGCACTACCTCGG
ATATGTGGCTCTATAGGGCCTACAGTGGTAACCTCTATCACAATGGAGAACAGACTCTCACATTGTCCAG
CTTTACTCAAGGAGATTTCATTACCTGTGTGTTAGACATGGAAGCCAGGACCATTTCTTTTGGGAAAAAT
GGAGAGGAACCCAAATTAGCTTTTGAAGATGTGGATGCAGCAGAGTTGTACCCATGTGTGATGTTCTATA
GTAGCAATCCAGGGGAAAAGGTGAAAATTTGTGATATGCAGATGCGTTGATGACGAAGCTTGCGGCCGCA
CTCGAGCACCACCACCACCACCACTGAGATCCGGCTGCTAACAAAGCCCGAAAGGAAGCTGAGTTGGCTG
CTGCCACCGCTGAGCAATAACTAGCATAA
